Addgene plasmid #178730: pAAV-VTKS4-GCaMP6f
Purpose: AAV vector for Cre- and Flp-dependent transgene expression (CRE-ON / FLP-ON) of GCaMP6f in neurons under the control of the hSyn1 promoter (Kugler et al 2003)
Depositing lab: Jordane Dimidschstein. Depositing organization: Broad Institute. Publication: A versatile viral toolkit for functional discovery in the nervous system. Pouchelon G, Vergara J, McMahon J, Gorissen BL, Lin JD, Vormstein-Schneider D, Niehaus JL, Burbridge TJ, Wester JC, Sherer M, Fernandez-Otero M, Allaway KC, Pelkey K, Chittajallu R, McBain CJ, Fan M, Nasse JS, Wildenberg GA, Fishell G, Dimidschstein J. Cell Rep Methods. 2022 May 26;2(6):100225. doi: 10.1016/j.crmeth.2022.100225. eCollection 2022 Jun 20. PubMed 35784651.
Backbone
  Vector backbone: pAAV-VTKS4
  Vector type: AAV
Growth in bacteria
  Bacterial resistance: Ampicillin, 100 μg/mL
  Growth temperature: 37°C
  Growth strain: NEB Stable
  Copy number: High Copy
Gene/Insert
  Gene/Insert name: GCaMP6f
  Species: Synthetic
  Cloning method: Gibson Cloning
Terms and licenses: Academic/Nonprofit Terms; Industry Terms: Not Available to Industry
How to cite: pAAV-VTKS4-GCaMP6f was a gift from Jordane Dimidschstein (Addgene plasmid # 178730 ; http://n2t.net/addgene:178730 ; RRID:Addgene_178730)
