[The description below was written by a language model from this plasmid's Addgene catalogue record and pLannotate feature annotations shown in this document.]
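Description:
pAAV-VTKS4-GCaMP6f is an adeno-associated virus transfer plasmid built on the pAAV-VTKS4 backbone for intersectional, Cre- and Flp-dependent (CRE-ON / FLP-ON) expression of the genetically encoded calcium indicator GCaMP6f in neurons. The plasmid is about 6.8 kb and is propagated in bacteria through a high-copy ColE1/pUC-type origin with ampicillin selection (β-lactamase under its own promoter). An f1 phage origin is also present in the backbone. AAV2 inverted terminal repeats flank the expression cassette and allow it to be packaged into recombinant AAV particles. One ITR is annotated in full, while the other is detected only as short fragments in the sequencing-derived record.

Within the ITRs, the human synapsin I promoter provides neuron-specific transcription. Immediately downstream lies a transcriptional stop cassette made of several polyadenylation signals (synthetic, hGH and HSV TK) bracketed by two minimal FRT sites in the same orientation, so Flp recombinase excises the stop. The GCaMP6f coding sequence follows in the antisense orientation, flanked by pairs of incompatible lox2272 and loxP sites arranged head-to-head in a DIO/FLEx-style configuration. Cre inverts the coding sequence into the sense orientation and then locks it there by excising one site of each pair. Functional transcript is therefore produced only in neurons that have seen both recombinases. A WPRE enhances transcript stability and expression, and a bovine growth hormone polyadenylation signal terminates the message.

The construct belongs to a viral toolkit for nervous system studies. It is suited to calcium imaging of neuronal populations defined by the overlap of Cre and Flp driver expression.
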