Features (pLannotate 1.2.2; 28 found; start..end, strand, type, name):
    131..355     +  polyA_signal   bGH poly(A) signal: bovine growth hormone polyadenylation signal
    357..497     +  repeat_region  AAV2 ITR: inverted terminal repeat of adeno-associated virus serotype 2 inverted
    502..553     -  misc_feature   bom (fragment): basis of mobility region from pBR322
    572..1027    +  rep_origin     f1 ori (sequence partly withheld): f1 bacteriophage origin of replication; arrow indicates direction of (+) strand synthesis
   1028..1077    -  misc_feature   bom (fragment): basis of mobility region from pBR322
   1179..1214    -  CDS            rop (fragment): Rop protein, which maintains plasmids at low copy number; rop
   1309..1413    +  promoter       AmpR promoter: bla
   1414..2274    +  CDS            AmpR: β-lactamase; bla; confers resistance to ampicillin, carbenicillin, and related antibiotics
   2445..3033    +  rep_origin     ori: high-copy-number ColE1/pMB1/pBR322/pUC origin of replication
   3106..3133    +  repeat_region  AAV2 ITR (fragment): inverted terminal repeat of adeno-associated virus serotype 2 inverted
   3162..3189    +  repeat_region  AAV2 ITR (fragment): inverted terminal repeat of adeno-associated virus serotype 2 inverted
   3252..3699    +  promoter       hSyn promoter: human synapsin I promoter; confers neuron-specific expression (Kügler et al., 2003)
   3723..3756    +  protein_bind   FRT (minimal): supports FLP-mediated excision but not integration (Turan and Bode, 2011) FLP recombinase from the Saccharomyces cerevisiae 2μ plasmid
   3802..3850    +  polyA_signal   poly(A) signal: synthetic polyadenylation signal
   3859..4335    +  polyA_signal   hGH poly(A) signal: human growth hormone polyadenylation signal
   4414..4462    +  polyA_signal   HSV TK poly(A) signal: herpes simplex virus thymidine kinase polyadenylation signal (Cole and Stacy, 1985)
   4553..4569    -  polyA_signal   bGH poly(A) signal (fragment): bovine growth hormone polyadenylation signal
   4622..4655    +  protein_bind   FRT (minimal): supports FLP-mediated excision but not integration (Turan and Bode, 2011) FLP recombinase from the Saccharomyces cerevisiae 2μ plasmid
   4662..4695    +  protein_bind   lox2272: Cre-mediated recombination occurs in the 8-bp core sequence (GGATACTT). lox2272 sites are compatible with each other, but incompatible with loxP or loxN sites (Lee and Saito, 1988). Cre recombinase
   4696..4745    -  intron         β-globin intron (fragment): internally truncated intron from human β-globin
   4746..4779    +  protein_bind   loxP: Cre-mediated recombination occurs in the 8-bp core sequence (GCATACAT). Cre recombinase
   4794..4832    +  misc_feature   MCS (fragment): pUC18/19 multiple cloning site
   4833..6185    -  CDS            GCaMP6f: improved fluorescent protein-based calcium sensor (Chen et al., 2013)
   6192..6215    +  misc_feature   MCS (fragment): pUC18/19 multiple cloning site
   6235..6268    -  protein_bind   lox2272: Cre-mediated recombination occurs in the 8-bp core sequence (GGATACTT). lox2272 sites are compatible with each other, but incompatible with loxP or loxN sites (Lee and Saito, 1988). Cre recombinase
   6269..6318    -  intron         β-globin intron (fragment): internally truncated intron from human β-globin
   6319..6352    -  protein_bind   loxP: Cre-mediated recombination occurs in the 8-bp core sequence (GCATACAT). Cre recombinase
   6361..123     +  misc_feature   WPRE (across the origin): woodchuck hepatitis virus posttranscriptional regulatory element
>Addgene plasmid #178730 | pAAV-VTKS4-GCaMP6f | addgene full sequence | sequence record 354870 | Addgene NGS Result
TCCCTTCGGCCCTCAATCCAGCGGACCTTCCTTCCCGCGGCCTGCTGCCGGCTCTGCGGCCTCTTCCGCG
TCTTCGCCTTCGCCCTCAGACGAGTCGGATCTCCCTTTGGGCCGCCTCCCCGCCTGGATCCTGTGCCTTC
TAGTTGCCAGCCATCTGTTGTTTGCCCCTCCCCCGTGCCTTCCTTGACCCTGGAAGGTGCCACTCCCACT
GTCCTTTCCTAATAAAATGAGGAAATTGCATCGCATTGTCTGAGTAGGTGTCATTCTATTCTGGGGGGTG
GGGTGGGGCAGGACAGCAAGGGGGAGGATTGGGAAGACAATAGCAGGCATGCTGGGGATGCGGTGGGCTC
TATGGCAGGAACCCCTAGTGATGGAGTTGGCCACTCCCTCTCTGCGCGCTCGCTCGCTCACTGAGGCCGG
GCGACCAAAGGTCGCCCGACGCCCGGGCTTTGCCCGGGCGGCCTCAGTGAGCGAGCGAGCGCGCAGCTGC
CTGCAGGGGCGCCTGATGCGGTATTTTCTCCTTACGCATCTGTGCGGTATTTCACACCGCATA
[95 nt withheld, positions 554-648]
T
[46 nt withheld, positions 650-695]
C
[141 nt withheld, positions 697-837]
CCTTTGACGTTGGAGTCCACGTTCTTT
[37 nt withheld, positions 865-901]
ACTCTATCTCGGGCTATTCTTTTGATTTATAAGGGATTTTGCCGATTTCGGTCTATTGGTTAAAAAATGA
GCTGATTTAACAAAAATTTAACGCGAATTTTAACAAAATATTAACGTTTACAATTTTATGGTGCACTCTC
AGTACAATCTGCTCTGATGCCGCATAGTTAAGCCAGCCCCGACACCCGCCAACACCCGCTGACGCGCCCT
GACGGGCTTGTCTGCTCCCGGCATCCGCTTACAGACAAGCTGTGACCGTCTCCGGGAGCTGCATGTGTCA
GAGGTTTTCACCGTCATCACCGAAACGCGCGAGACGAAAGGGCCTCGTGATACGCCTATTTTTATAGGTT
AATGTCATGATAATAATGGTTTCTTAGACGTCAGGTGGCACTTTTCGGGGAAATGTGCGCGGAACCCCTA
TTTGTTTATTTTTCTAAATACATTCAAATATGTATCCGCTCATGAGACAATAACCCTGATAAATGCTTCA
ATAATATTGAAAAAGGAAGAGTATGAGTATTCAACATTTCCGTGTCGCCCTTATTCCCTTTTTTGCGGCA
TTTTGCCTTCCTGTTTTTGCTCACCCAGAAACGCTGGTGAAAGTAAAAGATGCTGAAGATCAGTTGGGTG
CACGAGTGGGTTACATCGAACTGGATCTCAACAGCGGTAAGATCCTTGAGAGTTTTCGCCCCGAAGAACG
TTTTCCAATGATGAGCACTTTTAAAGTTCTGCTATGTGGCGCGGTATTATCCCGTATTGACGCCGGGCAA
GAGCAACTCGGTCGCCGCATACACTATTCTCAGAATGACTTGGTTGAGTACTCACCAGTCACAGAAAAGC
ATCTTACGGATGGCATGACAGTAAGAGAATTATGCAGTGCTGCCATAACCATGAGTGATAACACTGCGGC
CAACTTACTTCTGACAACGATCGGAGGACCGAAGGAGCTAACCGCTTTTTTGCACAACATGGGGGATCAT
GTAACTCGCCTTGATCGTTGGGAACCGGAGCTGAATGAAGCCATACCAAACGACGAGCGTGACACCACGA
TGCCTGTAGCAATGGCAACAACGTTGCGCAAACTATTAACTGGCGAACTACTTACTCTAGCTTCCCGGCA
ACAATTAATAGACTGGATGGAGGCGGATAAAGTTGCAGGACCACTTCTGCGCTCGGCCCTTCCGGCTGGC
TGGTTTATTGCTGATAAATCTGGAGCCGGTGAGCGTGGGTCTCGCGGTATCATTGCAGCACTGGGGCCAG
ATGGTAAGCCCTCCCGTATCGTAGTTATCTACACGACGGGGAGTCAGGCAACTATGGATGAACGAAATAG
ACAGATCGCTGAGATAGGTGCCTCACTGATTAAGCATTGGTAACTGTCAGACCAAGTTTACTCATATATA
CTTTAGATTGATTTAAAACTTCATTTTTAATTTAAAAGGATCTAGGTGAAGATCCTTTTTGATAATCTCA
TGACCAAAATCCCTTAACGTGAGTTTTCGTTCCACTGAGCGTCAGACCCCGTAGAAAAGATCAAAGGATC
TTCTTGAGATCCTTTTTTTCTGCGCGTAATCTGCTGCTTGCAAACAAAAAAACCACCGCTACCAGCGGTG
GTTTGTTTGCCGGATCAAGAGCTACCAACTCTTTTTCCGAAGGTAACTGGCTTCAGCAGAGCGCAGATAC
CAAATACTGTTCTTCTAGTGTAGCCGTAGTTAGGCCACCACTTCAAGAACTCTGTAGCACCGCCTACATA
CCTCGCTCTGCTAATCCTGTTACCAGTGGCTGCTGCCAGTGGCGATAAGTCGTGTCTTACCGGGTTGGAC
TCAAGACGATAGTTACCGGATAAGGCGCAGCGGTCGGGCTGAACGGGGGGTTCGTGCACACAGCCCAGCT
TGGAGCGAACGACCTACACCGAACTGAGATACCTACAGCGTGAGCTATGAGAAAGCGCCACGCTTCCCGA
AGGGAGAAAGGCGGACAGGTATCCGGTAAGCGGCAGGGTCGGAACAGGAGAGCGCACGAGGGAGCTTCCA
GGGGGAAACGCCTGGTATCTTTATAGTCCTGTCGGGTTTCGCCACCTCTGACTTGAGCGTCGATTTTTGT
GATGCTCGTCAGGGGGGCGGAGCCTATGGAAAAACGCCAGCAACGCGGCCTTTTTACGGTTCCTGGCCTT
TTGCTGGCCTTTTGCTCACATGTCCTGCAGGCAGCTGCGCGCTCGCTCGCTCACTGAGGCCGCCCGGGCG
TCGGGCGACCTTTGGTCGCCCGGCCTCAGTGAGCGAGCGAGCGCGCAGAGAGGGAGTGGCCAACTCCATC
ACTAGGGGTTCCTGCTAGACTGCAGAGGGCCCTGCGTATGAGTGCAAGTGGGTTTTAGGACCAGGATGAG
GCGGGGTGGGGGTGCCTACCTGACGACCGACCCCGACCCACTGGACAAGCACCCAACCCCCATTCCCCAA
ATTGCGCATCCCCTATCAGAGAGGGGGAGGGGAAACAGGATGCGGCGAGGCGCGTGCGCACTGCCAGCTT
CAGCACCGCGGACAGTGCCTTCGCCCCCGCCTGGCGGCGCGCGCCACCGCCGCCTCAGCACTGAAGGCGC
GCTGACGTCACTCGCCGGTCCCCCGCAAACTCCCCTTCCCGGCCACCTTGGTCGCGTCCGCGCCGCCGCC
GGCCCAGCCGGACCGCACCACGCGAGGCGCGAGATAGGGGGGCACGGGCGCGACCATCTGCGCTGCGGCG
CCGGCGACTCAGCGCTGCCTCAGTCTGCGGTGGGCAGCGGAGGAGTCGTGTCGTGCCTGAGAGCGCAGTC
AGATATCGTTTAAACTCCGGAGAAGTTCCTATTCTCTAGAAAGTATAGGAACTTCCCTCAGCACCATGGC
TAGCGGCAGCCTCGGAGTTTGAATAGATAGAATAAAATATCTTTATTTTCATTCCATCTGTGTGTTGGTT
TTTTGTGTGAGATCTACGGGTGGCATCCCTGTGACCCCTCCCCAGTGCCTCTCCTGGCCCTGGAAGTTGC
CACTCCAGTGCCCACCAGCCTTGTCCTAATAAAATTAAGTTGCATCATTTTGTCTGACTAGGTGTCCTTC
TATAATATTATGGGGTGGAGGGGGGTGGTATGGAGCAAGGGGCAAGTTGGGAAGACAACCTGTAGGGCCT
GCGGGGTCTATTGGGAACCAAGCTGGAGTGCAGTGGCACAATCTTGGCTCACTGCAATCTCCGCCTCCTG
GGTTCAAGCGATTCTCCTGCCTCAGGCTCCCGAGTTGTTGGGATTCCAGGCATGCATGACCAGGCTCAGC
TAATTTTTGTTTTTTTGGTAGAGACGGGGTTTCACCATATTGGCCAGGCTGGTCTCCAACTCCTAATCTC
AGGTGATCTACCCACCTTGGCCTCCCAAATTGCTGGGATTACAGGCGTGAACCACTGCTCCCTTCCCTGT
CCTTCTGCCTCAGCTAATTGAGTAGGGGGGAGGCTAACTGAAACACGGAAGGAGACAATACCGGAAGGAA
CCCGCGCTATGACGGCAATAAAAAGACAGAATAAAACGCACGGGTGTTGGGTCGTTTGTTCATAAACGCG
GGGTTCGGTCCCAGGGCTGGCACTCTGTCGATACCCCACCGAGACCCCATTGGGGCCAATACGCCCGCGT
TTCTTCCTTTTCCCCACCCCACCCCCCAAGTTCGGGTGAAGGCCCAGGGCTCGCAGCCAACGTCGGGGCG
GCAGGCCGTGGAAGTTCCTATTCTCTAGAAAGTATAGGAACTTCACCGGAATAACTTCGTATAGGATACT
TTATACGAAGTTATGCAGAATGGTAGCTGGATTGTAGCTGCTATTAGCAATATGAAACCTCTTAATAACT
TCGTATAGCATACATTATACGAAGTTATAACGCGCCACTAGTGAATTCGAGCTCGGTACCCGGGGATCCT
CTAGAGTCGACTCACTTCGCTGTCATCATTTGTACAAACTCTTCGTAGTTTACCTGACCATCCCCATCGA
TGTCTGCTTCCCTGATCATTTCATCAACCTCTTCATCTGTTAACTTCTCTCCAAGGTTTGTCATCACGTG
GCGAAGCTCTGCTGCACTGATGTAGCCATTGCCATCCTTATCAAACACACCGAACGCTTCTCTAATTTCT
TCTTCCGTGTCCCTGTATTTCATTTTTCTTGCCATCATTGTCAGGAACTCAGGGAAGTCGATTGTGCCGT
CACCGTCGGCATCTACTTCATTGATCATGTCCTGCAGCTCTGCTTCTGTGGGGTTCTGCCCCAGAGACCG
CATCACCGTCCCCAGCTCCTTGGTTGTTATTGTCCCATCCCCGTCCTTGTCAAATAGGGAGAATTCCTCT
TTAAATTCTGCGATCTGCTCTTCAGTCAGTTGGTCCGGCAGGTTGTACTCCAGCTTGTGCCCCAGGATGT
TGCCGTCCTCCTTGAAGTCGATGCCCTTCAGCTCGATGCGGTTCACCAGGGTGTCGCCCTCGAACTTCAC
CTCGGCGCGGGTCTTGTAGTTGCCGTCGTCCTTGAAGAAGATGGTGCGCTCCTGGATGTAGCCTTCGGGC
ATGGCGGACTTGAAGAAGTCGTGCTGCTTCATGTGGTCGGGGTAGCGGCTGAAGCACTGCACGCCGTAGG
TCAGGGTGGTCACGAGGGTGGGCCAGGGCACGGGCAGCTTGCCGGTGGTGCAGATGAACTTCAGGGTCAG
CTTGCCGTAGGTGGCATCGCCCTCACCCTCGCCGGACACGCTGAACTTGTGGCCGTTTACGTCGCCGTCC
AGCTCGACCAGGATGGGCACCACCCCGGTGAACAGCTCCTCGCCCTTGCTCACCATGCTCCCTCCGGTAC
CGCCCTTGTACAGCTCGTCCATGCCGAGAGTGATCCCGGCGGCGGTCACGAACTCCAGCAGGACCATGTG
ATCGCGCTTCTCGTTGGGGTCTTTCGAAAGTTTGGACTGCACGCTCAGGTAGTGGTTGTCGGGCAGCAGC
ACGGGGCCGTCGCCGATGGGGGTGTTCTGCTGGTAGTGGTAGGCGAGCTGCACGCCGCCGTCCTCGATGT
TGTGGCGGATCTTGAAGTTCGCCTTGATGCCGTTCTTCTGCTTGTCGGCCTTGATATAGACGTTCTCGAG
TGAGCTCAGCCGACCTATAGCTCTGACTGCGTGACCTGTCTTATTCCACTTACGACGTGATGAGTCGACC
ATGGTGGCGAGATCCTTATCGTCATCGTCGTACAGATCCCGACCCATTTGCTGTCCACCAGTCATGCTAG
CCATACCATGATGATGATGATGATGAGAACCCATGGTGGCGTCGACCTGCAGGCATGCAAGCTTTACTAG
TGGTGGCGCTAGCATAACTTCGTATAAAGTATCCTATACGAAGTTATTTGCCTTAACCCAGAAATTATCA
CTGTTATTCTTTAGAATGGTGCAAAGAATAACTTCGTATAATGTATGCTATACGAAGTTATGGCGCGCCA
ATCAACCTCTGGATTACAAAATTTGTGAAAGATTGACTGGTATTCTTAACTATGTTGCTCCTTTTACGCT
ATGTGGATACGCTGCTTTAATGCCTTTGTATCATGCTATTGCTTCCCGTATGGCTTTCATTTTCTCCTCC
TTGTATAAATCCTGGTTGCTGTCTCTTTATGAGGAGTTGTGGCCCGTTGTCAGGCAACGTGGCGTGGTGT
GCACTGTGTTTGCTGACGCAACCCCCACTGGTTGGGGCATTGCCACCACCTGTCAGCTCCTTTCCGGGAC
TTTCGCTTTCCCCCTCCCTATTGCCACGGCGGAACTCATCGCCGCCTGCCTTGCCCGCTGCTGGACAGGG
GCTCGGCTGTTGGGCACTGACAATTCCGTGGTGTTGTCGGGGAAGCTGACGTCCTTTCCATGGCTGCTCG
CCTGTGTTGCCACCTGGATTCTGCGCGGGACGTCCTTCTGCTACG
